>Addgene plasmid #164195 | pCMV-MtAcKRS (human-opti) | addgene full sequence | sequence record 325763 | Addgene NGS Result
GGCATTGATTATTGACTAGTTATTAATAGTAATCAATTACGGGGTCATTAGTTCATAGCCCATATATGGA
GTTCCGCGTTACATAACTTACGGTAAATGGCCCGCCTGGCTGACCGCCCAACGACCCCCGCCCATTGACG
TCAATAATGACGTATGTTCCCATAGTAACGCCAATAGGGACTTTCCATTGACGTCAATGGGTGGAGTATT
TACGGTAAACTGCCCACTTGGCAGTACATCAAGTGTATCATATGCCAAGTCCGCCCCCTATTGACGTCAA
TGACGGTAAATGGCCCGCCTGGCATTATGCCCAGTACATGACCTTACGGGACTTTCCTACTTGGCAGTAC
ATCTACGTATTAGTCATCGCTATTACCATGGTGATGCGGTTTTGGCAGTACACCAATGGGCGTGGATAGC
GGTTTGACTCACGGGGATTTCCAAGTCTCCACCCCATTGACGTCAATGGGAGTTTGTTTTGGCACCAAAA
TCAACGGGACTTTCCAAAATGTCGTAATAACCCCGCCCCGTTGACGCAAATGGGCGGTAGGCGTGTACGG
TGGGAGGTCTATATAAGCAGAGCTCGTTTAGTGAACCGTCAGATCGCCTGGAGACGCCATCCACGCTGTT
TTGACCTCCATAGAAGACACCGGGACCGATCCAGCCTCCGCGGCCGGGAACGGTGCATTGGAACGCGGAT
TCCCCGTGCCAAGAGTGACGTAAGTACCGCCTATAGAGTCTATAGGCCCACCCCCTTGGCTTCGTTAGAA
CGCGGCTACAATTAATACATAACCTTATGTATCATACACATACGATTTAGGTGACACTATAGAATAACAT
CCACTTTGCCTTTCTCTCCACAGGTGTCCACTCCCAGGTCCAACTGCACGGAAGCTTGCCACCATGGACA
AGAAGCCTCTGAACACCCTGATCTCTGCCACAGGCCTGTGGATGAGCAGGACCGGCAAGCTGCACAAGAT
CCGCCACCACGAGGTGTCCAAGCGGAAGATCTACATCGAGATGGAGTGCGGCGAGCGCCTGGTGGTGAAC
AATTCTCGCAGCTGTCGGGCAGCAAGAGCCCTGAGGCACCACAAGTATAGAAAGATCTGCAAGCACTGTA
GGGTGTCCGGCGAGGATCTGAACAAGTTCCTGACCAGGACAAACGAGGATAAGAGCAATGCCAAGGTGAC
CGTGGTGTCCGCCCCCAAGATCAGAAAAGTGATGCCTAAGAGCGTGGCCAGGACACCCAAGCCTCTGGAG
AATACCGCCCCTGTGCAGACACTGCCATCCGAGTCTCAGCCAGCCCCCACCACACCAATCAGCGCCTCCA
CCACAGCACCAGCATCTACCAGCACCACAGCACCTGCCCCAGCCTCTACCACAGCACCAGCACCTGCAAG
CACCACAGCACCAGCCTCCGCCTCTACCACAATCAGCACCTCCGCCATGCCTGCCTCTACAAGCGCCCAG
GGCACCACAAAGTTCAATTACATCTCTGGCGGCTTTCCAAGGCCAATCCCTGTGCAGGCATCCGCCCCCG
CCCTGACCAAGTCTCAGATCGACAGACTCCAGGGCCTGCTGAGCCCTAAGGACGAGATCTCCCTGGATTC
TGGCACACCATTCAGGAAGCTGGAGAGCGAGCTGCTGTCCCGGAGAAGGAAGGACCTGAAGCAGATCTAC
GCCGAGGAGCGCGAGCACTATCTGGGCAAGCTGGAGCGGGAGATCACCAAGTTCTTTGTGGATAGAGGCT
TTCTGGAGATCAAGAGCCCCATCCTGATCCCTATGGAGTACATCGAGCGCATGGGCATCGACAACGATAA
GGAGCTGTCCAAGCAGATCTTCCGCGTGGATAACAATTTTTGCCTGCGGCCAATGATGGCCCCCAACATC
TTCAATTATGCCAGAAAGCTGAATAGGGCCCTGCCAGACCCCATCAAGATCTTTGAGATCGGCCCATGTT
ATCGGAAGGAGTCCGATGGCAAGGAGCACCTGGAGGAGTTCACCATGCTGAACTTTTTCCAGATGGGCTC
TGGCTGTACAAGAGAGAATCTGGAGGCCATCATCAAGGACTTCCTGGATTACCTGGGCATCGACTTTGAG
ATCGTGGGCGATTCCTGCATGGTGTATGGCGACACCCTGGATGTGATGCACGGCGACCTGGAGCTGAGCT
CCGCCGTGGTGGGACCTGTGCCAATGGACAGGGATTGGGGCATCAACAAGCCCTGGATCGGAGCAGGATT
CGGACTGGAGCGGCTGCTGAAAGTGATGCACAACTTTAAGAATATCAAGCGCGCCTCCCGGTCTGAGAGC
TACTATAACGGCATCAGCACAAATCTGTGAGGATCCACCCGCTGATCAGCCTCGACTGTGCCTTCTAGTT
GCCAGCCATCTGTTGTTTGCCCCTCCCCCGTGCCTTCCTTGACCCTGGAAGGTGCCACTCCCACTGTCCT
TTCCTAATAAAATGAGGAAATTGCATCGCATTGTCTGAGTAGGTGTCATTCTATTCTGGGGGGTGGGGTG
GGGCAGGACAGCAAGGGGGAGGATTGGGAAGACAATAGCAGGCATGCTGGGGATGCGGTGGGCTCTATGG
CTTCTGAGGCGGAAAGAACCAGCTGGGGCTCTAGGGGGTATCCCC
[124 nt withheld, positions 2636-2759]
C
[91 nt withheld, positions 2761-2851]
A
[49 nt withheld, positions 2853-2901]
CCTTTGACGTTGGAGTCCACGTTCTTT
[37 nt withheld, positions 2929-2965]
ACCCTATCTCGGTCTATTCTTTTGATTTATAAGGGATTTTGCCGATTTCGGCCTATTGGTTAAAAAATGA
GCTGATTTAACAAAAATTTAACGCGAATTAATTCTGTGGAATGTGTGTCAGTTAGGGTGTGGAAAGTCCC
CAGGCTCCCCAGCAGGCAGAAGTATGCAAAGCATGCATCTCAATTAGTCAGCAACCAGGTGTGGAAAGTC
CCCAGGCTCCCCAGCAGGCAGAAGTATGCAAAGCATGCATCTCAATTAGTCAGCAACCATAGTCCCGCCC
CTAACTCCGCCCATCCCGCCCCTAACTCCGCCCAGTTCCGCCCATTCTCCGCCCCATGGCTGACTAATTT
TTTTTATTTATGCAGAGGCCGAGGCCGCCTCTGCCTCTGAGCTATTCCAGAAGTAGTGAGGAGGCTTTTT
TGGAGGCCTAGGCTTTTGCAAAAAGCTCCCGGGAGCTTGTATATCCATTTTCGGATCTGATCAGCACGTG
ATGAAAAAGCCTGAACTCACCGCGACGTCTGTCGAGAAGTTTCTGATCGAAAAGTTCGACAGCGTCTCCG
ACCTGATGCAGCTCTCGGAGGGCGAAGAATCTCGTGCTTTCAGCTTCGATGTAGGAGGGCGTGGATATGT
CCTGCGGGTAAATAGCTGCGCCGATGGTTTCTACAAAGATCGTTATGTTTATCGGCACTTTGCATCGGCC
GCGCTCCCGATTCCGGAAGTGCTTGACATTGGGGAATTCAGCGAGAGCCTGACCTATTGCATCTCCCGCC
GTGCACAGGGTGTCACGTTGCAAGACCTGCCTGAAACCGAACTGCCCGCTGTTCTGCAGCCGGTCGCGGA
GGCCATGGATGCGATCGCTGCGGCCGATCTTAGCCAGACGAGCGGGTTCGGCCCATTCGGACCGCAAGGA
ATCGGTCAATACACTACATGGCGTGATTTCATATGCGCGATTGCTGATCCCCATGTGTATCACTGGCAAA
CTGTGATGGACGACACCGTCAGTGCGTCCGTCGCGCAGGCTCTCGATGAGCTGATGCTTTGGGCCGAGGA
CTGCCCCGAAGTCCGGCACCTCGTGCACGCGGATTTCGGCTCCAACAATGTCCTGACGGACAATGGCCGC
ATAACAGCGGTCATTGACTGGAGCGAGGCGATGTTCGGGGATTCCCAATACGAGGTCGCCAACATCTTCT
TCTGGAGGCCGTGGTTGGCTTGTATGGAGCAGCAGACGCGCTACTTCGAGCGGAGGCATCCGGAGCTTGC
AGGATCGCCGCGGCTCCGGGCGTATATGCTCCGCATTGGTCTTGACCAACTCTATCAGAGCTTGGTTGAC
GGCAATTTCGATGATGCAGCTTGGGCGCAGGGTCGATGCGACGCAATCGTCCGATCCGGAGCCGGGACTG
TCGGGCGTACACAAATCGCCCGCAGAAGCGCGGCCGTCTGGACCGATGGCTGTGTAGAAGTACTCGCCGA
TAGTGGAAACCGACGCCCCAGCACTCGTCCGAGGGCAAAGGAATAGCACGTGCTACGAGATTTCGATTCC
ACCGCCGCCTTCTATGAAAGGTTGGGCTTCGGAATCGTTTTCCGGGACGCCGGCTGGATGATCCTCCAGC
GCGGGGATCTCATGCTGGAGTTCTTCGCCCACCCCAACTTGTTTATTGCAGCTTATAATGGTTACAAATA
AAGCAATAGCATCACAAATTTCACAAATAAAGCATTTTTTTCACTGCATTCTAGTTGTGGTTTGTCCAAA
CTCATCAATGTATCTTATCATGTCTGTATACCGTCGACCTCTAGCTAGAGCTTGGCGTAATCATGGTCAT
AGCTGTTTCCTGTGTGAAATTGTTATCCGCTCACAATTCCACACAACATACGAGCCGGAAGCATAAAGTG
TAAAGCCTGGGGTGCCTAATGAGTGAGCTAACTCACATTAATTGCGTTGCGCTCACTGCCCGCTTTCCAG
TCGGGAAACCTGTCGTGCCAGCTGCATTAATGAATCGGCCAACGCGCGGGGAGAGGCGGTTTGCGTATTG
GGCGCTCTTCCGCTTCCTCGCTCACTGACTCGCTGCGCTCGGTCGTTCGGCTGCGGCGAGCGGTATCAGC
TCACTCAAAGGCGGTAATACGGTTATCCACAGAATCAGGGGATAACGCAGGAAAGAACATGTGAGCAAAA
GGCCAGCAAAAGGCCAGGAACCGTAAAAAGGCCGCGTTGCTGGCGTTTTTCCATAGGCTCCGCCCCCCTG
ACGAGCATCACAAAAATCGACGCTCAAGTCAGAGGTGGCGAAACCCGACAGGACTATAAAGATACCAGGC
GTTTCCCCCTGGAAGCTCCCTCGTGCGCTCTCCTGTTCCGACCCTGCCGCTTACCGGATACCTGTCCGCC
TTTCTCCCTTCGGGAAGCGTGGCGCTTTCTCATAGCTCACGCTGTAGGTATCTCAGTTCGGTGTAGGTCG
TTCGCTCCAAGCTGGGCTGTGTGCACGAACCCCCCGTTCAGCCCGACCGCTGCGCCTTATCCGGTAACTA
TCGTCTTGAGTCCAACCCGGTAAGACACGACTTATCGCCACTGGCAGCAGCCACTGGTAACAGGATTAGC
AGAGCGAGGTATGTAGGCGGTGCTACAGAGTTCTTGAAGTGGTGGCCTAACTACGGCTACACTAGAAGAA
CAGTATTTGGTATCTGCGCTCTGCTGAAGCCAGTTACCTTCGGAAAAAGAGTTGGTAGCTCTTGATCCGG
CAAACAAACCACCGCTGGTAGCGGTGGTTTTTTTGTTTGCAAGCAGCAGATTACGCGCAGAAAAAAAGGA
TCTCAAGAAGATCCTTTGATCTTTTCTACGGGGTCTGACGCTCAGTGGAACGAAAACTCACGTTAAGGGA
TTTTGGTCATGAGATTATCAAAAAGGATCTTCACCTAGATCCTTTTAAATTAAAAATGAAGTTTTAAATC
AATCTAAAGTATATATGAGTAAACTTGGTCTGACAGTTACCAATGCTTAATCAGTGAGGCACCTATCTCA
GCGATCTGTCTATTTCGTTCATCCATAGTTGCCTGACTCCCCGTCGTGTAGATAACTACGATACGGGAGG
GCTTACCATCTGGCCCCAGTGCTGCAATGATACCGCGAGACCCACGCTCACCGGCTCCAGATTTATCAGC
AATAAACCAGCCAGCCGGAAGGGCCGAGCGCAGAAGTGGTCCTGCAACTTTATCCGCCTCCATCCAGTCT
ATTAATTGTTGCCGGGAAGCTAGAGTAAGTAGTTCGCCAGTTAATAGTTTGCGCAACGTTGTTGCCATTG
CTACAGGCATCGTGGTGTCACGCTCGTCGTTTGGTATGGCTTCATTCAGCTCCGGTTCCCAACGATCAAG
GCGAGTTACATGATCCCCCATGTTGTGCAAAAAAGCGGTTAGCTCCTTCGGTCCTCCGATCGTTGTCAGA
AGTAAGTTGGCCGCAGTGTTATCACTCATGGTTATGGCAGCACTGCATAATTCTCTTACTGTCATGCCAT
CCGTAAGATGCTTTTCTGTGACTGGTGAGTACTCAACCAAGTCATTCTGAGAATAGTGTATGCGGCGACC
GAGTTGCTCTTGCCCGGCGTCAATACGGGATAATACCGCGCCACATAGCAGAACTTTAAAAGTGCTCATC
ATTGGAAAACGTTCTTCGGGGCGAAAACTCTCAAGGATCTTACCGCTGTTGAGATCCAGTTCGATGTAAC
CCACTCGTGCACCCAACTGATCTTCAGCATCTTTTACTTTCACCAGCGTTTCTGGGTGAGCAAAAACAGG
AAGGCAAAATGCCGCAAAAAAGGGAATAAGGGCGACACGGAAATGTTGAATACTCATACTCTTCCTTTTT
CAATATTATTGAAGCATTTATCAGGGTTATTGTCTCATGAGCGGATACATATTTGAATGTATTTAGAAAA
ATAAACAAATAGGGGTTCCGCGCACATTTCCCCGAAAAATGGCGGAAACCCCGGGAATCTAACCCGGCTG
AACGGATTTAGAGTCCATTCGATCTACATGATCAGGTTTCCGGTGTTTCGTCCTTTCCACAAGATATATA
AAGCCAAGAAATCGAAATACTTTCAAGTTACGGTAAGCATATGATAGTCCATTTTAAAACATAATTTTAA
AACTGCAAACTACCCAAGAAATTATTACTTTCTACGTCACGTATTTTGTACTAATATCTTTGTGTTTACA
GTCAAATTAATTCTAATTATCTCTCTAACAGCCTTGTATCGTATATGCAAATATGAAGGAATCATGGGAA
ATAGGCCCTCTTCCTGCCCGACCTTCGCGATGTACGGGCCAGATATACGCCAATATTGGCCATTAGCCAT
ATTATTCATTGGTTATATAGCATAAATCAATATTGGCTATTGGCCATTGCATACGTTGTATCTATATCAT
AATATGTACATTTATATTGGCTCATGTCCAATATGACCGCCATGTT
Features (pLannotate 1.2.2; 22 found; start..end, strand, type, name):
      3..380     +  enhancer       CMV enhancer: human cytomegalovirus immediate early enhancer
    382..581     +  promoter       CMV promoter: human cytomegalovirus (CMV) immediate early promoter
    720..763     +  intron         CMV intron (fragment): modified intron A from human cytomegalovirus
    815..833     +  promoter       SP6 promoter: promoter for bacteriophage SP6 RNA polymerase
    837..874     +  CDS            IgH signal sequence (fragment): signal sequence from the mouse immunoglobulin heavy chain variable region
    904..2337    +  CDS            pylS: PYLS_METMA - Experimental evidence at protein level: Swiss-Prot protein existence level 1. Catalyzes the attachment of pyrrolysine to tRNA(Pyl). Pyrrolysine is a lysine derivative encoded by the termination codon UAG. From Methanosarcina mazei (strain ATCC BAA-159 / DSM 3647 / Goe1 / Go1 / JCM 11833 / OCM 88) (Methanosarcina frisia).
   2366..2590    +  polyA_signal   bGH poly(A) signal: bovine growth hormone polyadenylation signal
   2594..2615    +  promoter       SV40 promoter (fragment): SV40 enhancer and early promoter
   2636..3064    +  rep_origin     f1 ori (sequence partly withheld): f1 bacteriophage origin of replication; arrow indicates direction of (+) strand synthesis
   3078..3407    +  promoter       SV40 promoter: SV40 enhancer and early promoter
   3456..4481    +  CDS            HygR: aminoglycoside phosphotransferase from E. coli; aph(4)-Ia; confers resistance to hygromycin
   4491..4616    +  CDS            ble (fragment): BLE_KLEPN - Experimental evidence at protein level: Swiss-Prot protein existence level 1. Binding protein with a strong affinity to the bleomycin family of antibiotics. Binds to CL990; an antimitotic-antibiotic compound. From Klebsiella pneumoniae.
   4611..4732    +  polyA_signal   SV40 poly(A) signal: SV40 polyadenylation signal
   4805..4821    -  protein_bind   lac operator: The lac repressor binds to the lac operator to inhibit transcription in E. coli. This inhibition can be relieved by adding lactose or isopropyl-β-D-thiogalactopyranoside (IPTG). lac repressor encoded by lacI
   4829..4859    -  promoter       lac promoter: promoter for the E. coli lac operon
   4874..4895    -  protein_bind   CAP binding site: CAP binding activates transcription in the presence of cAMP. E. coli catabolite activator protein
   4908..5000    -  CDS            lacI (fragment): lac repressor; lacI; The lac repressor binds to the lac operator to inhibit transcription in E. coli. This inhibition can be relieved by adding lactose or isopropyl-β-D-thiogalactopyranoside (IPTG).
   5183..5771    -  rep_origin     ori: high-copy-number ColE1/pMB1/pBR322/pUC origin of replication
   5942..6802    -  CDS            AmpR: β-lactamase; bla; confers resistance to ampicillin, carbenicillin, and related antibiotics
   6803..6907    -  promoter       AmpR promoter: bla
   6927..6995    -  ncRNA          tRNA: Accession: RF00005 - tRNA
   7005..7245    -  promoter       U6 promoter: RNA polymerase III promoter for human U6 snRNA
