[The description below was written by a language model from this plasmid's Addgene catalogue record and pLannotate feature annotations shown in this document.]
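Description:
pCMV-MtAcKRS (human-opti) is a mammalian expression plasmid for genetic code expansion, built on a pCMV backbone and sequenced at 7,421 nt in total. It is propagated in E. coli as a high-copy plasmid through a ColE1/pUC-type origin with ampicillin selection (AmpR under its own bla promoter). It also carries an f1 phage origin. For mammalian cells, an SV40 enhancer/early promoter drives a hygromycin resistance gene that ends at an SV40 poly(A) signal, which would in principle allow selection of stable transfectants. Small annotated fragments (ble, lacI, lac promoter/operator, an SP6 promoter, a partial CMV intron and a partial IgH signal sequence) appear to be remnants of the backbone rather than functional parts of the design.

The payload is a 1,434 bp, human-codon-optimised coding sequence for a pyrrolysyl-tRNA synthetase from the thermophilic archaeon Methanosarcina thermophila. The automated annotation labels it by homology to the M. mazei pylS gene. It carries six substitutions (D76G, L325M, L329I, Y330F, L333A, C372F) that convert it into the variant the depositors call AcKRS, a name that suggests specificity for acetyl-lysine, although the record does not spell out the substrate. Expression is driven by the CMV immediate-early enhancer and promoter and terminated by the bGH poly(A) signal. The feature table also shows a human U6 Pol III promoter immediately upstream of a tRNA on the opposite strand. This is not mentioned in the catalogue fields but is plausibly the cognate suppressor tRNA, so that synthetase and tRNA would be delivered together. The plasmid is intended for expressing this synthetase in mammalian cells to incorporate a noncanonical amino acid site-specifically into target proteins.
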