Addgene plasmid #164195: pCMV-MtAcKRS (human-opti)
Purpose: To express a Methanosarcina thermophila derived AcKRS in mammalian cells for genetic code expansion
Depositing lab: Tao Liu. Publication: Thermophilic Pyrrolysyl-tRNA Synthetase Mutants for Enhanced Mammalian Genetic Code Expansion. Hu L, Qin X, Huang Y, Cao W, Wang C, Wang Y, Ling X, Chen H, Wu D, Lin Y, Liu T. ACS Synth Biol. 2020 Oct 16;9(10):2723-2736. doi: 10.1021/acssynbio.0c00257. Epub 2020 Sep 23. PubMed 32931698.
Backbone
  Vector backbone: pCMV
  Backbone size w/o insert (bp): 5988
  Vector type: Mammalian Expression, Synthetic Biology
Growth in bacteria
  Bacterial resistance: Ampicillin, 100 μg/mL
  Growth temperature: 37°C
  Growth strain: DH5alpha
  Copy number: High Copy
Gene/Insert
  Gene/Insert name: MtAcKRS-478(human-opti)
  Species: Methanosarcina thermophila
  Insert size (bp): 1434
  Mutation: D76G; L325M; L329I; Y330F; L333A; C372F
  Promoter: CMV
  Cloning method: Gibson Cloning
  Sequencing primers: 5′ CMV-forward; 3′ BGHR
Terms and licenses: Academic/Nonprofit Terms; Industry Terms: Not Available to Industry
Depositor comments: the insert gene-MtPylRS was retrieved from the uniprot database, where its ID is Q1L6A3. The genetic codon of the insert gene has been human optimized
How to cite: pCMV-MtAcKRS (human-opti) was a gift from Tao Liu (Addgene plasmid # 164195 ; http://n2t.net/addgene:164195 ; RRID:Addgene_164195)
